>Addgene plasmid #23999 | pCI-SEP-NRI | addgene full sequence | sequence record 129853 | Addgene NGS Result
TCAATATTGGCCATTAGCCATATTATTCATTGGTTATATAGCATAAATCAATATTGGCTATTGGCCATTG
CATACGTTGTATCTATATCATAATATGTACATTTATATTGGCTCATGTCCAATATGACCGCCATGTTGGC
ATTGATTATTGACTAGTTATTAATAGTAATCAATTACGGGGTCATTAGTTCATAGCCCATATATGGAGTT
CCGCGTTACATAACTTACGGTAAATGGCCCGCCTGGCTGACCGCCCAACGACCCCCGCCCATTGACGTCA
ATAATGACGTATGTTCCCATAGTAACGCCAATAGGGACTTTCCATTGACGTCAATGGGTGGAGTATTTAC
GGTAAACTGCCCACTTGGCAGTACATCAAGTGTATCATATGCCAAGTCCGCCCCCTATTGACGTCAATGA
CGGTAAATGGCCCGCCTGGCATTATGCCCAGTACATGACCTTACGGGACTTTCCTACTTGGCAGTACATC
TACGTATTAGTCATCGCTATTACCATGGTGATGCGGTTTTGGCAGTACACCAATGGGCGTGGATAGCGGT
TTGACTCACGGGGATTTCCAAGTCTCCACCCCATTGACGTCAATGGGAGTTTGTTTTGGCACCAAAATCA
ACGGGACTTTCCAAAATGTCGTAATAACCCCGCCCCGTTGACGCAAATGGGCGGTAGGCGTGTACGGTGG
GAGGTCTATATAAGCAGAGCTCGTTTAGTGAACCGTCAGATCACTAGAAGCTTTATTGCGGTAGTTTATC
ACAGTTAAATTGCTAACGCAGTCAGTGCTTCTGACACAACAGTCTCGAACTTAAGCTGCAGAAGTTGGTC
GTGAGGCACTGGGCAGGTAAGTATCAAGGTTACAAGACAGGTTTAAGGAGACCAATAGAAACTGGGCTTG
TCGAGACAGAGAAGACTCTTGCGTTTCTGATAGGCACCTATTGGTCTTACTGACATCCACTTTGCCTTTC
TCTCCACAGGTGTCCACTCCCAGTTCAATTACAGCTCTTAAGGCTAGAGTACTTAATACGACTCACTATA
GGCTAGCCTCGAGAATTCCGTTGCTGTCGAATATTGGTTTGTTAAGGCAGTTTCTGTAGAGGTTTCTAAG
AGACCAGTCGCGCAGTCCGCGCTGCTGTCCTTTCCGCCTTTTCCGCGCGGGTGTTCGAGCAGCGCCAAAC
ACGCTTCAGCACCTCGGACAGCATCCGCCGCGCTCGCCCGGGGCTCCTAGAGAACCCGGGGGCGCTTGAC
CGCGCGCGGGCGGCCCGCGGGTCGTACATCGCGAGGTCGTCGCACTCGCGCAACCCAGAGCCAGGCCCGC
TGTGCCCGGAGCTCATGAGCACCATGCACCTGCTGACATTCGCCCTGCTTTTTTCCTGCTCCTTCGCCCG
CGCCGCCACTAGGAGTAAAGGAGAAGAACTTTTCACTGGAGTTGTCCCAATTCTTGTTGAATTAGATGGT
GATGTTAATGGGCACAAATTTTCTGTCAGTGGAGAGGGTGAAGGTGATGCAACATACGGAAAACTTACCC
TTAAATTTATTTGCACTACTGGAAAACTACCTGTTCCTTGGCCAACACTTGTCACTACTTTAACTTATGG
TGTTCAATGCTTTTCAAGATACCCAGATCATATGAAACGGCATGACTTTTTCAAGAGTGCCATGCCCGAA
GGTTATGTACAGGAAAGAACTATATTTTTCAAAGATGACGGGAACTACAAGACACGTGCTGAAGTCAAGT
TTGAAGGTGATACCCTTGTTAATAGAATCGAGTTAAAAGGTATTGATTTTAAAGAAGATGGAAACATTCT
TGGACACAAATTGGAATACAACTATAACGATCACCAGGTGTACATCATGGCAGACAAACAAAAGAATGGA
ATCAAAGCTAACTTCAAAATTAGACACAACATTGAAGATGGAGGCGTTCAACTAGCAGACCATTATCAAC
AAAATACTCCAATTGGCGATGGGCCCGTCCTTTTACCAGACAACCATTACCTGTTTACAACTTCTACTCT
TTCGAAAGATCCCAACGAAAAGAGAGACCACATGGTCCTTCTTGAGTTTGTAACAGCTGCTGGGATTACA
CATGGCATGGATGAACTATACAAAGCTAGTTGCGACCCCAAGATCGTCAACATCGGCGCGGTGCTGAGCA
CGCGCAAGCATGAACAGATGTTCCGCGAGGCAGTAAACCAGGCCAATAAGCGACACGGCTCTTGGAAGAT
ACAGCTCAACGCCACTTCTGTCACCCACAAGCCCAACGCCATACAGATGGCCCTGTCAGTGTGTGAGGAC
CTCATCTCTAGCCAGGTCTACGCTATCCTAGTTAGCCACCCGCCTACTCCCAACGACCACTTCACTCCCA
CCCCTGTCTCCTACACAGCTGGCTTCTACAGAATCCCTGTCCTGGGACTGACTACCCGAATGTCCATCTA
CTCTGACAAGAGTATCCACCTGAGTTTCCTTCGCACGGTGCCGCCCTACTCCCACCAGTCCAGCGTCTGG
TTTGAGATGATGCGAGTCTACAACTGGAACCACATCATCCTGCTGGTCAGCGACGACCACGAGGGACGGG
CAGCGCAGAAGCGCTTGGAGACGTTGCTGGAGGAACGGGAGTCCAAGGCAGAGAAGGTGCTGCAGTTTGA
CCCAGGAACCAAGAATGTGACGGCTCTGCTGATGGAGGCCCGGGAACTGGAGGCCCGGGTCATCATCCTT
TCTGCAAGCGAGGACGACGCTGCCACAGTGTACCGCGCAGCCGCAATGCTGAACATGACGGGCTCTGGGT
ACGTGTGGCTGGTCGGGGAACGCGAGATCTCTGGGAACGCCCTGCGCTACGCTCCTGATGGCATCATCGG
ACTTCAGCTCATCAATGGCAAGAATGAGTCAGCCCACATCAGTGACGCCGTGGGCGTGGTGGCACAGGCA
GTTCACGAACTCCTAGAGAAGGAGAATATCACTGACCCACCGCGGGGTTGCGTGGGCAACACCAACATCT
GGAAGACAGGACCATTGTTCAAGAGGGTGCTGATGTCTTCTAAGTATGCGGACGGAGTGACTGGCCGTGT
GGAATTCAATGAGGATGGGGACCGGAAGTTTGCCAACTATAGTATCATGAACCTGCAGAACCGCAAGCTG
GTGCAAGTGGGCATCTACAATGGTACCCATGTCATCCCAAATGACAGGAAGATCATCTGGCCAGGAGGAG
AGACAGAGAAACCTCGAGGATACCAGATGTCCACCAGACTAAAGATAGTGACAATCCACCAAGAGCCCTT
CGTGTACGTCAAGCCCACAATGAGTGATGGGACATGCAAAGAGGAGTTCACAGTCAATGGTGACCCAGTG
AAGAAGGTGATCTGTACGGGGCCTAATGACACGTCCCCAGGCAGCCCACGCCACACAGTGCCCCAGTGCT
GCTATGGCTTCTGCATAGACCTGCTCATCAAGCTGGCGCGGACCATGAATTTTACCTATGAGGTGCACCT
GGTGGCAGATGGCAAGTTTGGCACACAGGAGCGGGTAAACAACAGCAACAAAAAGGAGTGGAACGGAATG
ATGGGCGAGCTACTCAGTGGCCAAGCGGACATGATTGTGGCACCACTGACCATCAACAATGAGCGTGCGC
AGTACATAGAGTTCTCCAAGCCCTTCAAGTACCAGGGCCTGACCATTTTGGTCAAGAAGGAGATTCCCAG
GAGCACACTGGACTCATTTATGCAGCCTTTTCAGAGCACACTGTGGTTGCTAGTAGGACTGTCAGTTCAT
GTGGTGGCTGTGATGCTGTACCTGCTGGACCGCTTCAGTCCCTTTGGCCGATTCAAGGTGAACAGTGAGG
AGGAGGAGGAAGATGCACTGACCCTGTCCTCTGCCATGTGGTTTTCCTGGGGCGTCCTGCTCAACTCCGG
CATTGGGGAAGGTGCCCCCCGGAGTTTCTCTGCACGTATCCTAGGCATGGTGTGGGCTGGTTTCGCCATG
ATCATAGTGGCTTCCTACACTGCCAACTTGGCAGCTTTCCTGGTGCTGGATCGGCCTGAGGAGCGCATCA
CGGGCATCAATGACCCCAGGCTCAGAAACCCCTCAGACAAGTTCATCTACGCAACTGTAAAGCAGAGCTC
CGTGGACATCTACTTCCGGAGGCAGGTGGAGTTGAGTACCATGTACCGGCACATGGAAAAACACAATTAC
GAGAGCGCAGCTGAGGCCATCCAGGCTGTGCGGGACAACAAGCTGCACGCCTTTATCTGGGACTCGGCCG
TGCTGGAGTTTGAGGCTTCACAGAAGTGCGATCTGGTGACCACGGGTGAGCTGTTCTTCCGCTCAGGCTT
TGGCATCGGCATGCGCAAGGACAGCCCCTGGAAGCAGAACGTTTCCCTGTCCATACTCAAGTCCCATGAG
AATGGCTTCATGGAAGATCTGGATAAGACATGGGTTCGGTATCAGGAATGCGACTCCCGCAGCAATGCTC
CTGCAACCCTCACTTTTGAGAACATGGCAGGGGTCTTCATGCTGGTGGCTGGAGGCATCGTAGCTGGGAT
TTTCCTCATTTTCATTGAGATCGCCTACAAGCGACACAAGGATGCCCGTAGGAAGCAGATGCAGCTGGCT
TTTGCAGCCGTGAACGTGTGGAGGAAGAACCTGCAGGATAGAAAGAGTGGTAGAGCAGAGCCCGACCCTA
AAAAGAAAGCCACATTTAGGGCTATCACCTCCACCCTGGCCTCCAGCTTCAAGAGACGTAGGTCCTCCAA
AGACACGAGCACCGGGGGTGGACGCGGCGCTTTGCAAAACCAAAAAGACACAGTGCTGCCGCGACGCGCT
ATTGAGAGGGAGGAGGGCCAGCTGCAGCTGTGTTCCCGTCATAGGGAGAGCTGAGACGCCCCGCCCGCCC
TCCTCTGCCCCTCCCCCGCAGACAGACGCACGGGACAGCGGCCTGGCCCACGCAGAGCCCCGGAGCACGA
CGGGGTCGGGGGAGGAGCACTCCCAGCCTCCCCCAGGCCGTGCCCGCCTGCCCACCGGTCGGCCGGCTGG
CCGGTCCACCCTGTCCCGGCCCCGCGCGTGCCCCCGACGTCGGAGCTAACGGGCCGCCTTGTCTGTGTAT
TTCTATTTTACAGCAGTACCATCCCACTGATATCACGGGCCCGCTCAACCTCTCAGATCCCTCGGTCAGC
ACCGTGGTGTGAGGCCCCCCGGAGGCGCCCACCTGCCCAGTTAGCCCGGCCAAGGACACTGATGAGTCCT
GCTGCTCGGGAAGGCCTGAGGGAAGCCCACCCGCCCCAGAGACTGCCCACCCTGGGCCTCCCGTCCGCCT
GCTCTGCTGCCTGGCGGGCAGCCCCTGCAGGACCAAGGTGCGGACCAGAGCGGCTGAGGATGGGCCAGAG
CTGAGCCGGCTGGGCAGGGCCACAGGGCGCTCCGGCAGAGGCAGGGCCCTGAGGTCTCTGAGCAGTGGGG
TGAGGGGCCTAAGTGGCCCCGGTCGGAGGAGTCTGGAGCAGAAATGGCAGCCCCATCCTTCCTCCAGCCA
CTACCCCAAGCTACAGTGGGGGCCTATGGCCCCAGCTTGCTAGGTCACCCCCGACCCTTCCTCCAGCGCC
TGCTCTCTGCAACTTGATTTCCACCTCTCTCCTGCTGCACCACCCTCCCACGACATTTCCCCACCCCATT
CACTGGGTTGTCTCTGACCTTTCCCAGGGCTAGCCTTCACTGCCCTAGTGGCAGTGCTTCAGGGGTGCTT
TCTGGCTCCCAGACATCTAGGGCTCCAGACTCCAAGAGGGCTGAGCCTTCTCTTCTGTCCGCAGCCACAA
TAGGCTTCCTCAGACGCTGGCTCGTGATGAGTCCCGCACCTTGGGCACCAGGGAGCGCCATCTGCCTCCC
AGTCCGGTGTCACTCACCCCACTACCTTGTACATGACCAGCTCTCCCAGTGTCCCAGTGTCTGCCCCAGG
GACACCGGGCGCGCACAGCCACCCCTAATCCCGGTATTCAGTGGTGATGCCTAAAGGAATGTCAGAAAAA
AAAAAAAAAAGCGGCCGCTTCGAGCAGACATGATAAGATACATTGATGAGTTTGGACAAACCACAACTAG
AATGCAGTGAAAAAAATGCTTTATTTGTGAAATTTGTGATGCTATTGCTTTATTTGTAACCATTATAAGC
TGCAATAAACAAGTTAACAACAACAATTGCATTCATTTTATGTTTCAGGTTCAGGGGGAGATGTGGGAGG
TTTTTTAAAGCAAGTAAAACCTCTACAAATGTGGTAAAATCGATAAGGATCCGGGCTGGCGTAATAGCGA
AGAGGCCCGCACCGATCGCCCTTCCCAACAGTTGCGCAGCCTGAATGGCGAATGG
[124 nt withheld, positions 6356-6479]
C
[91 nt withheld, positions 6481-6571]
A
[49 nt withheld, positions 6573-6621]
CCTTTGACGTTGGAGTCCACGTTCTTT
[37 nt withheld, positions 6649-6685]
ACCCTATCTCGGTCTATTCTTTTGATTTATAAGGGATTTTGCCGATTTCGGCCTATTGGTTAAAAAATGA
GCTGATTTAACAAAAATTTAACGCGAATTTTAACAAAATATTAACGCTTACAATTTCCTGATGCGGTATT
TTCTCCTTACGCATCTGTGCGGTATTTCACACCGCATATGGTGCACTCTCAGTACAATCTGCTCTGATGC
CGCATAGTTAAGCCAGCCCCGACACCCGCCAACACCCGCTGACGCGCCCTGACGGGCTTGTCTGCTCCCG
GCATCCGCTTACAGACAAGCTGTGACCGTCTCCGGGAGCTGCATGTGTCAGAGGTTTTCACCGTCATCAC
CGAAACGCGCGAGACGAAAGGGCCTCGTGATACGCCTATTTTTATAGGTTAATGTCATGATAATAATGGT
TTCTTAGACGTCAGGTGGCACTTTTCGGGGAAATGTGCGCGGAACCCCTATTTGTTTATTTTTCTAAATA
CATTCAAATATGTATCCGCTCATGAGACAATAACCCTGATAAATGCTTCAATAATATTGAAAAAGGAAGA
GTATGAGTATTCAACATTTCCGTGTCGCCCTTATTCCCTTTTTTGCGGCATTTTGCCTTCCTGTTTTTGC
TCACCCAGAAACGCTGGTGAAAGTAAAAGATGCTGAAGATCAGTTGGGTGCACGAGTGGGTTACATCGAA
CTGGATCTCAACAGCGGTAAGATCCTTGAGAGTTTTCGCCCCGAAGAACGTTTTCCAATGATGAGCACTT
TTAAAGTTCTGCTATGTGGCGCGGTATTATCCCGTATTGACGCCGGGCAAGAGCAACTCGGTCGCCGCAT
ACACTATTCTCAGAATGACTTGGTTGAGTACTCACCAGTCACAGAAAAGCATCTTACGGATGGCATGACA
GTAAGAGAATTATGCAGTGCTGCCATAACCATGAGTGATAACACTGCGGCCAACTTACTTCTGACAACGA
TCGGAGGACCGAAGGAGCTAACCGCTTTTTTGCACAACATGGGGGATCATGTAACTCGCCTTGATCGTTG
GGAACCGGAGCTGAATGAAGCCATACCAAACGACGAGCGTGACACCACGATGCCTGTAGCAATGGCAACA
ACGTTGCGCAAACTATTAACTGGCGAACTACTTACTCTAGCTTCCCGGCAACAATTAATAGACTGGATGG
AGGCGGATAAAGTTGCAGGACCACTTCTGCGCTCGGCCCTTCCGGCTGGCTGGTTTATTGCTGATAAATC
TGGAGCCGGTGAGCGTGGGTCTCGCGGTATCATTGCAGCACTGGGGCCAGATGGTAAGCCCTCCCGTATC
GTAGTTATCTACACGACGGGGAGTCAGGCAACTATGGATGAACGAAATAGACAGATCGCTGAGATAGGTG
CCTCACTGATTAAGCATTGGTAACTGTCAGACCAAGTTTACTCATATATACTTTAGATTGATTTAAAACT
TCATTTTTAATTTAAAAGGATCTAGGTGAAGATCCTTTTTGATAATCTCATGACCAAAATCCCTTAACGT
GAGTTTTCGTTCCACTGAGCGTCAGACCCCGTAGAAAAGATCAAAGGATCTTCTTGAGATCCTTTTTTTC
TGCGCGTAATCTGCTGCTTGCAAACAAAAAAACCACCGCTACCAGCGGTGGTTTGTTTGCCGGATCAAGA
GCTACCAACTCTTTTTCCGAAGGTAACTGGCTTCAGCAGAGCGCAGATACCAAATACTGTTCTTCTAGTG
TAGCCGTAGTTAGGCCACCACTTCAAGAACTCTGTAGCACCGCCTACATACCTCGCTCTGCTAATCCTGT
TACCAGTGGCTGCTGCCAGTGGCGATAAGTCGTGTCTTACCGGGTTGGACTCAAGACGATAGTTACCGGA
TAAGGCGCAGCGGTCGGGCTGAACGGGGGGTTCGTGCACACAGCCCAGCTTGGAGCGAACGACCTACACC
GAACTGAGATACCTACAGCGTGAGCTATGAGAAAGCGCCACGCTTCCCGAAGGGAGAAAGGCGGACAGGT
ATCCGGTAAGCGGCAGGGTCGGAACAGGAGAGCGCACGAGGGAGCTTCCAGGGGGAAACGCCTGGTATCT
TTATAGTCCTGTCGGGTTTCGCCACCTCTGACTTGAGCGTCGATTTTTGTGATGCTCGTCAGGGGGGCGG
AGCCTATGGAAAAACGCCAGCAACGCGGCCTTTTTACGGTTCCTGGCCTTTTGCTGGCCTTTTGCTCACA
TGGCTCGACAGATCT
Features (pLannotate 1.2.2; 15 found; start..end, strand, type, name):
    140..517     +  enhancer       CMV enhancer: human cytomegalovirus immediate early enhancer
    519..718     +  promoter       CMV promoter: human cytomegalovirus (CMV) immediate early promoter
    857..989     +  intron         chimeric intron: chimera between introns from human β-globin and immunoglobulin heavy chain genes
   1034..1052    +  promoter       T7 promoter: promoter for bacteriophage T7 RNA polymerase
   1413..2124    +  CDS            superecliptic pHluorin (fragment): pH-sensitive mutant of green fluorescent protein (Ng et al., 2002) excited strongly by blue light at neutral pH but minimally fluorescent at acidic pH
   2122..4881    +  CDS            Grin1: NMDZ1_RAT - Also known as Nmdar1 From Rattus norvegicus (Rat).
   6054..6175    -  polyA_signal   SV40 poly(A) signal: SV40 polyadenylation signal
   6198..6266    -  CDS            large T antigen (fragment): large T antigen from SV40 (simian virus 40)
   6285..6352    +  CDS            lacZα (fragment): LacZα fragment of β-galactosidase; lacZ fragment
   6356..6784    +  rep_origin     f1 ori (sequence partly withheld): f1 bacteriophage origin of replication; arrow indicates direction of (+) strand synthesis
   6812..6911    -  misc_feature   bom (fragment): basis of mobility region from pBR322
   7013..7048    -  CDS            rop (fragment): Rop protein, which maintains plasmids at low copy number; rop
   7143..7247    +  promoter       AmpR promoter: bla
   7248..8108    +  CDS            AmpR: β-lactamase; bla; confers resistance to ampicillin, carbenicillin, and related antibiotics
   8279..8867    +  rep_origin     ori: high-copy-number ColE1/pMB1/pBR322/pUC origin of replication
