[The description below was written by a language model from this plasmid's Addgene catalogue record and pLannotate feature annotations shown in this document.]
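Description:
pCI-SEP-NRI is a mammalian expression plasmid built on the pCI backbone that encodes the rat NMDA receptor subunit NR1 (Grin1/GluN1, isoform 1a) tagged near its extracellular N-terminus with superecliptic pHluorin (SEP). The sequenced record is about 8.9 kb. In bacteria it is maintained through a high-copy ColE1/pUC-type origin and selected with ampicillin via the β-lactamase gene. An f1 origin is also present, which allows single-stranded DNA production. Short annotated fragments of lacZα, bom, rop and SV40 large T antigen appear to be backbone remnants rather than functional elements.

Expression is driven by the human CMV immediate-early enhancer and promoter, followed by the pCI chimeric β-globin/immunoglobulin intron, which generally improves mRNA processing and expression. A T7 promoter lies upstream of the coding region. The native NR1 signal sequence (residues 1–20) is retained at the start of the open reading frame, and the SEP coding sequence was inserted three amino acids downstream of the predicted signal peptide cleavage site, directly ahead of the remaining Grin1 sequence. An SV40 polyadenylation signal lies downstream of the insert, although the feature table annotates it on the reverse strand. The cloning sites used are not recorded.

Because SEP is a pH-sensitive GFP variant that fluoresces brightly at neutral pH but only weakly in acidic compartments, placing it on the extracellular/lumenal side of the receptor preferentially reports subunits at the cell surface over those in acidic intracellular vesicles. The associated study concerns glutamate receptor exocytosis and spine enlargement during chemically induced long-term potentiation, consistent with use in live imaging of receptor surface delivery in neurons.
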