Addgene plasmid #23999: pCI-SEP-NRI
Depositing lab: Robert Malinow. Depositing organization: University of California, San Diego (UCSD). Publication: Glutamate receptor exocytosis and spine enlargement during chemically induced long-term potentiation. Kopec CD, Li B, Wei W, Boehm J, Malinow R. J Neurosci. 2006 Feb 15. 26(7):2000-9. 10.1523/JNEUROSCI.3918-05.2006 PubMed 16481433.
Backbone
  Vector backbone: pCI
  Backbone size w/o insert (bp): 4000
  Vector type: Mammalian Expression
Growth in bacteria
  Bacterial resistance: Ampicillin, 100 μg/mL
  Growth temperature: 37°C
  Growth strain: JM109
  Copy number: Unknown
Gene/Insert
  Gene/Insert name: NR1 (alt name: NMDA 1 isoform 1a precursor)
  Species: R. norvegicus (rat)
  GenBank ID: NM_017010.2 NP_058706.1
  Entrez Gene: Grin1 (a.k.a. GluN1, NMDAR1, NR1)
  Promoter: CMV
  Tag / fusion protein: NR1 signal sequence (aa1-20) (N terminal on backbone); SEP (superecliptic pHluorin) (N terminal on backbone)
  Cloning method: Restriction Enzyme; 5′ cloning site unknown (unknown if destroyed); 3′ cloning site unknown (unknown if destroyed)
  Sequencing primers: 5′ CMV-F; 3′ SV40pA-R
Terms and licenses: Academic/Nonprofit Terms; Industry Terms: Not Available to Industry
Depositor comments: The super-ecliptic pHluorin (SEP) coding sequence was inserted three amino acids downstream of the predicted signal peptide cleavage site.
How to cite: pCI-SEP-NRI was a gift from Robert Malinow (Addgene plasmid # 23999 ; http://n2t.net/addgene:23999 ; RRID:Addgene_23999)
