>Addgene plasmid #23999 | pCI-SEP-NRI | addgene partial sequence | sequence record 29829 | 23999 with CMV-F
CAGAGCTCGTTTAGTGAACCGTCAGATCACTAGAAGCTTTATTGCGGTAGTTTATCACAGTTAAATTGCT
AACGCAGTCAGTGCTTCTGACACAACAGTCTCGAACTTAAGCTGCAGAAGTTGGTCGTGAGGCACTGGGC
AGGTAAGTATCAAGGTTACAAGACAGGTTTAAGGAGACCAATAGAAACTGGGCTTGTCGAGACAGAGAAG
ACTCTTGCGTTTCTGATAGGCACCTATTGGTCTTACTGACATCCACTTTGCCTTTCTCTCCACAGGTGTC
CACTCCCAGTTCAATTACAGCTCTTAAGGCTAGAGTACTTAATACGACTCACTATAGGCTAGCCTCGAGA
ATTCCGTTGCTGTCGAATATTGGTTTGTTAAGGCAGTTTCTGTAGAGGTTTCTAAGAGACCAGTCGCGCA
GTCCGCGCTGCTGTCCTTTCCGCCTTTTCCGCGCGGGTGTTCGAGCAGCGCCAAACACGCTTCAGCACCT
CGGACAGCATCCGCCGCGCTCGCCCGGGGCTCCTAGAGAACCCGGGGGCGCTTGACCGCGCGCGGGCGGC
CCGCGGGTCGTACATCGCGAGGTCGTCGCACTCGCGCAACCCAGAGCCAGGCCCGCTGTGCCCGGAGCTC
ATGAGCACCATGCACCTGCTGACATTCGCCCTGCTTTTTTCCTGCTCCTTCG
