>Addgene plasmid #23999 | pCI-SEP-NRI | addgene partial sequence | sequence record 123671 | EBV-rev 5'-GTGGTTTGTCCAAACTCATC-3'
CGGCCGCTTTTTTTTTTTTTTTCTGACATTCCTTTAGGCATCACCACTGAATACCGGGATTAGGGGTGGC
TGTGCGCGCCCGGTGTCCCTGGGGCAGACACTGGGACACTGGGAGAGCTGGTCATGTACAAGGTAGTGGG
GTGAGTGACACCGGACTGGGAGGCAGATGGCGCTCCCTGGTGCCCAAGGTGCGGGACTCATCACGAGCCA
GCGTCTGAGGAAGCCTATTGTGGCTGCGGACAGAAGAGAAGGCTCAGCCCTCTTGGAGTCTGGAGCCCTA
GATGTCTGGGAGCCAGAAAGCACCCCTGAAGCACTGCCACTAGGGCAGTGAAGGCTAGCCCTGGGAAAGG
TCAGAGACAACCCAGTGAATGGGGTGGGGAAATGTCGTGGGAGGGTGGTGCAGCAGGAGAGAGGTGGAAA
TCAAGTTGCAGAGAGCAGGCGCTGGAGGAAGGGTCGGGGGTGACCTAGCAAGCTGGGGCCATAGGCCCCC
ACTGTAGCTTGGGGTAGTGGCTGGAGGAAGGATGGGGCTGCCATTTCTGCTCCAGACTCCTCCGACCGGG
GCCACTTAGGCCCCTCACCCCACTGCTCAGAGACCTCAGGGCCCTGCCTCTGCCGGAGCGCCCTGTGGCC
CTGCCCAGCCGGCTCAGCTCTGGCCCATCCTCAGCCGCTCTGGTCCGCACCTTGGTCCTGCAGGGGCTGC
CCGCCAGGCAGCAGAGCAGGCGGACGGGAGGCCCAGGGTGGGCAGTCTCTGGGGCGGGTGGGCTTCCCTC
AGGCCTTCCCGAGCAGCAGGACTCATCAGTGTCCTTGGCCGGGCTAACTGGG
