>Addgene plasmid #23999 | pCI-SEP-NRI | addgene partial sequence | sequence record 126621 | T7 5'-TAATACGACTCACTATAGGG-3'
TATTGGTTTGTTAAGGCAGTTTCTGTAGAGGTTTCTAAGAGACCAGTCGCGCAGTCCGCGCTGCTGTCCT
TTCCGCCTTTTCCGCGCGGGTGTTCGAGCAGCGCCAAACACGCTTCAGCACCTCGGACAGCATCCGCCGC
GCTCGCCCGGGGCTCCTAGAGAACCCGGGGGCGCTTGACCGCGCGCGGGCGGCCCGCGGGTCGTACATCG
CGAGGTCGTCGCACTCGCGCAACCCAGAGCCAGGCCCGCTGTGCCCGGAGCTCATGAGCACCATGCACCT
GCTGACATTCGCCCTGCTTTTTTCCTGCTCCTTCGCCCGCGCCGCCACTAGGAGTAAAGGAGAAGAACTT
TTCACTGGAGTTGTCCCAATTCTTGTTGAATTAGATGGTGATGTTAATGGGCACAAATTTTCTGTCAGTG
GAGAGGGTGAAGGTGATGCAACATACGGAAAACTTACCCTTAAATTTATTTGCACTACTGGAAAACTACC
TGTTCCTTGGCCAACACTTGTCACTACTTTAACTTATGGTGTTCAATGCTTTTCAAGATACCCAGATCAT
ATGAAACGGCATGACTTTTTCAAGAGTGCCATGCCCGAAGGTTATGTACAGGAAAGAACTATATTTTTCA
AAGATGACGGGAACTACAAGACACGTGCTGAAGTCAAGTTTGAAGGTGATACCCTTGTTAATAGAATCGA
GTTAAAAGGTATTGATTTTAAAGAAGATGGAAACATTCTTGGACACAAATTGGAATACAACTATAACGAT
CACCAGGTGTACATCATGGCAGACAAACAAAA
